Addgene plasmid #130168: pRDAX-485 GFP[1] L6 Stuffer/Intein1 L7 GFP[2] IRES mCherry GFP(1-9)
Purpose: PPI (BiFC/TriFC) assay vector
Depositing lab: Gary Lewin. Depositing organization: Max-Delbrueck-Centrum fuer Molekulare Medizin (MDC).
Backbone
  Vector backbone: custom built
  Vector type: Mammalian Expression
Growth in bacteria
  Bacterial resistance: Ampicillin, 100 μg/mL
  Growth temperature: 37°C
  Growth strain: DH5alpha
  Copy number: High Copy
Gene/Insert
  Gene/Insert name: GFP
  Species: M. musculus (mouse)
  Cloning method: Restriction Enzyme; 5′ cloning site unknown (unknown if destroyed); 3′ cloning site unknown (unknown if destroyed)
Terms and licenses: Academic/Nonprofit Terms; Industry Terms: Not Available to Industry
How to cite: pRDAX-485 GFP[1] L6 Stuffer/Intein1 L7 GFP[2] IRES mCherry GFP(1-9) was a gift from Gary Lewin (Addgene plasmid # 130168 ; http://n2t.net/addgene:130168 ; RRID:Addgene_130168)
