[The description below was written by a language model from this plasmid's Addgene catalogue record and pLannotate feature annotations shown in this document.]
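Description:
pRDAX-485 GFP[1] L6 Stuffer/Intein1 L7 GFP[2] IRES mCherry GFP(1-9) is a custom-built mammalian expression plasmid of about 5.4 kb, deposited as an assay vector for detecting protein–protein interactions by bimolecular or trimolecular fluorescence complementation (BiFC/TriFC). It is maintained in E. coli at high copy through a ColE1/pUC-type origin and selected with ampicillin. The β-lactamase gene is annotated as driven by a cat promoter. The bacterial module is insulated by short phage T3Te and T7Te terminators and a bidirectional tonB terminator.

The mammalian cassette is driven by a CMV enhancer fused to the chicken β-actin promoter (a CAG-type arrangement) and ends in a fragment of the mouse PGK polyadenylation signal. A very short match to a Tet-responsive promoter lies just downstream of the promoter and is probably incidental. According to the plasmid name, the first open reading frame places two small GFP fragments, GFP[1] and GFP[2], around a linker-flanked (L6, L7) stuffer/Intein1 segment. The automated annotation labels part of this region as a chicken troponin C fragment followed by a short Aequorea GFP-derived stretch, so the identity of the stuffer is not settled by the record.

An EMCV IRES then allows translation of mCherry from the same transcript, followed by a larger GFP-derived coding segment that matches the GFP(1-9) named in the title. How mCherry and GFP(1-9) are joined is not annotated. In tripartite split-GFP designs, a strand 1-9 detector fluoresces only when the two remaining small fragments are brought together, while mCherry reports transfection and expression. The catalogue lists the insert species as mouse, although the annotated fluorescent protein parts derive from jellyfish and Discosoma.
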