Features (pLannotate 1.2.2; 15 found; start..end, strand, type, name):
    185..564     +  enhancer       CMV enhancer: human cytomegalovirus immediate early enhancer
    566..841     +  promoter       chicken β-actin promoter: No description available
    867..883     +  promoter       tight TRE promoter (fragment): Tet-responsive promoter PTight, consisting of seven tet operator sequences followed by the minimal CMV promoter
    904..1197    +  CDS            TNNC2 (fragment): TNNC2_CHICK - Experimental evidence at protein level: Swiss-Prot protein existence level 1. Troponin is the central regulatory protein of striated muscle contraction. Tn consists of three components: Tn-I which is the inhibitor of actomyosin ATPase, Tn-T which contains the binding site for tropomyosin and Tn-C. The binding of calcium to Tn-C abolishes the inhibitory action of Tn on actin filaments. From Gallus gallus (Chicken).
   1198..1272    +  CDS            SPOON (fragment): SPOON is a photoswitchable green/yellow fluorescent protein published in 2018, derived from Aequorea victoria. It has high acid sensitivity.
   1313..1899    +  misc_feature   IRES2: internal ribosome entry site (IRES) of the encephalomyocarditis virus (EMCV)
   1909..2613    +  CDS            mCherry: mCherry is a basic (constitutively fluorescent) red fluorescent protein published in 2004, derived from Discosoma sp.. It is reported to be a very rapidly-maturing monomer with low acid sensitivity.
   2686..3267    +  CDS            Trp-less GFP (fragment): Trp-less GFP is a fluorescent protein published in 2012, derived from Aequorea victoria.
   3298..3503    +  polyA_signal   PGK poly(A) signal (fragment): mouse phosphoglycerate kinase 1 polyadenylation signal
   3677..3706    +  terminator     T3Te terminator: phage T3 early transcription terminator
   3728..4315    +  rep_origin     ori: high-copy-number ColE1/pMB1/pBR322/pUC origin of replication
   4327..4354    -  terminator     T7Te terminator: phage T7 early transcription terminator
   4378..5238    -  CDS            AmpR: β-lactamase; bla; confers resistance to ampicillin, carbenicillin, and related antibiotics
   5239..5341    -  promoter       cat promoter: promoter of the E. coli cat gene encoding chloramphenicol acetyltransferase
   5342..2       -  terminator     tonB terminator (across the origin): bidirectional E. coli tonB-P14 transcription terminator
>Addgene plasmid #130168 | pRDAX-485 GFP[1] L6 Stuffer/Intein1 L7 GFP[2] IRES mCherry GFP(1-9) | addgene full sequence | sequence record 271325 | Addgene NGS Result
CTTTCTGCTATGGAGGTCAGGTATGATTTAAATGGTCAGTATTGAGCGATATCTAGAGAATTCGTATAGG
TCTTGTATTCAGTCTCGCACTTTAGACATGGTCTTCTGCTGCCCGTGGTCCTCTATTCGTCGGATGTTCT
GTCGATTCTTCCTGTCTATCTGGACTGGATCTGATATCATCGTCGACATTGATTATTGACTAGTTATTAA
TAGTAATCAATTACGGGGTCATTAGTTCATAGCCCATATATGGAGTTCCGCGTTACATAACTTACGGTAA
ATGGCCCGCCTGGCTGACCGCCCAACGACCCCCGCCCATTGACGTCAATAATGACGTATGTTCCCATAGT
AACGCCAATAGGGACTTTCCATTGACGTCAATGGGTGGAGTATTTACGGTAAACTGCCCACTTGGCAGTA
CATCAAGTGTATCATATGCCAAGTACGCCCCCTATTGACGTCAATGACGGTAAATGGCCCGCCTGGCATT
ATGCCCAGTACATGACCTTATGGGACTTTCCTACTTGGCAGTACATCTACGTATTAGTCATCGCTATTAC
CATGGTCGAGGTGAGCCCCACGTTCTGCTTCACTCTCCCCATCTCCCCCCCCTCCCCACCCCCAATTTTG
TATTTATTTATTTTTTAATTATTTTGTGCAGCGATGGGGGCGGGGGGGGGGGGGGCGCGCGCCAGGCGGG
GCGGGGCGGGGCGAGGGGCGGGGCGGGGCGAGGCGGAGAGGTGCGGCGGCAGCCAATCAGAGCGGCGCGC
TCCGAAAGTTTCCTTTTATGGCGAGGCGGCGGCGGCGGCGGCCCTATAAAAAGCGAAGCGCGCGGCGGGC
GGGAGTCGCTGCGTTGGGACTTAGCCTTTAGTGAACCGTCAGAATTAATTCAGATCGATCTACAGCGCCA
CCATGGATCTGCCTGATGACCACTACCTGAGCACACAGACCATCCTCTCCAAGGACCTTAACAGCGGTGG
TAGTGGAGGCAGCGAAGAGGAACTGAGCGAGTGCTTCAGAATCTTCGACTTCGACGGCAACGGCTTCATC
GACAGAGAGGAGTTTGGCGACATCATCAGACTGACCGGCGAGCAGCTGACCGACGAGGACGTGGACGAGA
TCTTCGGCGACTCCGACACCGACAAGAACGGCAGAATCGATTTCGACGAGTTCCTGAAGATGGTGGAAAA
CGTGCAGGCGTCGGGAGGCAGCGGTGGTGAAAAGAGGGACCACATGGTGCTGCTCGAGTACGTCACAGCA
GCTGGCATCACCGATGCCAGCTAATGCTTAGATAAGTGAGAATTCAGATCCGCCCCTCTCCCTCCCCCCC
CCCTAACGTTACTGGCCGAAGCCGCTTGGAATAAGGCCGGTGTGCGTTTGTCTATATGTTATTTTCCACC
ATATTGCCGTCTTTTGGCAATGTGAGGGCCCGGAAACCTGGCCCTGTCTTCTTGACGAGCATTCCTAGGG
GTCTTTCCCCTCTCGCCAAAGGAATGCAAGGTCTGTTGAATGTCGTGAAGGAAGCAGTTCCTCTGGTAGC
TTCTTGAAGACAAACAACGTCTGTAGCGACCCTTTGCAGGCAGCGGAACCCCCCACCTGGCGACAGGTGC
CTCTGCGGCCAAAAGCCACGTGTATAAGATACACCTGCAAAGGCGGCACAACCCCAGTGCCACGTTGTGA
GTTGGATAGTTGTGGAAAGAGTCAAATGGCTCTCCTCAAGCGTATTCAACAAGGGGCTGAAGGATGCCCA
GAAGGTACCCCATTGTATGGGATCTGATCTGGGGCCTCGGTACACATGCTTTACATGTGTTTAGTCGAGG
TTAAAAAAACGTCTAGGCCCCCCGAACCACGGGGACGTGGTTTTCCTTTGAAAAACACGATGATAATATG
GCCACAACCATGGGTGCAGTGAGCAAGGGCGAGGAGGATAACATGGCCATCATCAAGGAGTTCATGCGCT
TCAAGGTGCACATGGAGGGCTCCGTGAACGGCCACGAGTTCGAGATCGAGGGCGAGGGCGAGGGCCGCCC
CTACGAGGGCACCCAGACCGCCAAGCTGAAGGTGACCAAGGGTGGCCCCCTGCCCTTCGCCTGGGACATC
CTGTCCCCTCAGTTCATGTACGGCTCCAAGGCCTACGTGAAGCACCCCGCCGACATCCCCGACTACTTGA
AGCTGTCCTTCCCCGAGGGCTTCAAGTGGGAGCGCGTGATGAACTTCGAGGACGGCGGCGTGGTGACCGT
GACCCAGGACTCCTCCCTGCAGGACGGCGAGTTCATCTACAAGGTGAAGCTGCGCGGCACCAACTTCCCC
TCCGACGGCCCCGTAATGCAGAAGAAGACCATGGGCTGGGAGGCCTCCTCCGAGCGGATGTACCCCGAGG
ACGGCGCCCTGAAGGGCGAGATCAAGCAGAGGCTGAAGCTGAAGGACGGCGGCCACTACGACGCTGAGGT
CAAGACCACCTACAAGGCCAAGAAGCCCGTGCAGCTGCCCGGCGCCTACAACGTCAACATCAAGTTGGAC
ATCACCTCCCACAACGAGGACTACACCATCGTGGAACAGTACGAACGCGCCGAGGGCCGCCACTCCACCG
GCGGCATGGACGAGCTGTACAAGAGCGGCGCTACTAACTTCAGCCTGCTGAAGCAGGCTGGCGACGTGGA
GGAGAACCCTGGACCTTCTGGAAGAAAAGGCGAAGAGCTGTTTACAGGGGTTGTGCCTATCCTCATTGAG
CTCGATGGAGATGTCAACGGCCACAAGTTCTTTGTGAGAGGGGAAGGAGAAGGTGACGCTACTATCGGCA
AACTGTCTCTGAAGTTCATTTGCACTACCGGGAAGTTGCCCGTACCATGGCCAACACTGGTAACTACGCT
GACATATGGAGTCCAGTGTTTCAGCCGTTATCCGGATCACATGAAGAGGCATGACTTCTTTAAATCCGCA
ATGCCTGAGGGATATGTCCAAGAGAGGACCATCTACTTTAAGGACGACGGTACCTACAAAACCCGAGCTG
AAGTGAAGTTTGAGGGTGACACTCTGGTGAATCGGATTGAGCTCAAAGGCATCGACTTCAAGGAGGATGG
CAACATCTTGGGCCATAAGCTGGAGTACAACTTCAACAGTCACAAGGTGTACATCACAGCCGACAAACAG
AACAATGGGATTAAGGCCAACTTCACCATACGCCACAATGTGGAAGATGGCTCAGTCCAACTTGCGGACC
ATTACCAGCAGAATACGCCTATAGGGGATGGACCCGTTCTTCTGCCCTAGGTTGCCTTGAGCATCTGACT
TCTGGCTAAATTGATGATCTATTAAACAATAAAGATGTCCACATGGAAGTTTTTTCCTGTCATACTTTGT
TAAGAAGGGTGAGAACAGAGTACCTACATTTTGAATGGAAGGATTGGAGCTACGGGGGTGGGGGTGGGGT
GGGATTAGATAAATGCCTGCTCTTTACTGAAGGCTCTTTACTATTGCTTTATGATAATGTTTCATAGTTG
GATCGAACACATATTGATCCTCGTCACAACCACACCAGCACACCTCAAATCCCACACCACTCCCACAATT
ACCATTCACTCAACAAACTCACACATCCCACGATAACGAATTCAAGCTTGATATCATTCAGGACGAGCCT
CAGACTCCAGCGTAACTGGACTGCAATCAACTCACTGGCTCACCTTCACGGGTGGGCCTTTCTTCGGTAG
AAAATCAAAGGATCTTCTTGAGATCCTTTTTTTCTGCGCGTAATCTGCTGCTTGCAAACAAAAAAACCAC
CGCTACCAGCGGTGGTTTGTTTGCCGGATCAAGAGCTACCAACTCTTTTTCCGAGGTAACTGGCTTCAGC
AGAGCGCAGATACCAAATACTGTTCTTCTAGTGTAGCCGTAGTTAGGCCACCACTTCAAGAACTCTGTAG
CACCGCCTACATACCTCGCTCTGCTAATCCTGTTACCAGTGGCTGCTGCCAGTGGCGATAAGTCGTGTCT
TACCGGGTTGGACTCAAGACGATAGTTACCGGATAAGGCGCAGCGGTCGGGCTGAACGGGGGGTTCGTGC
ACACAGCCCAGCTTGGAGCGAACGACCTACACCGAACTGAGATACCTACAGCGTGAGCTATGAGAAAGCG
CCACGCTTCCCGAAGGGAGAAAGGCGGACAGGTATCCGGTAAGCGGCAGGGTCGGAACAGGAGAGCGCAC
GAGGGAGCTTCCAGGGGGAAACGCCTGGTATCTTTATAGTCCTGTCGGGTTTCGCCACCTCTGACTTGAG
CATCGATTTTTGTGATGCTCGTCAGGGGGGCGGAGCCTATGGAAAAACGCCAGCAACGCAGAAAGGCCCA
CCCGAAGGTGAGCCAGGTGATTACATTTGGGCCCTCATTACCAATGCTTAATCAGTGAGGCACCTATCTC
AGCGATCTGTCTATTTCGTTCATCCATAGTTGCCTGACTCCCCGTCGTGTAGATAACTACGATGCGGGAG
GGCTTACCATCTGGCCCCAGTGCTGCAATGATACCGCGAGAACCACGCTCACCGGCTCCAGATTTATCAG
CAATAAACCAGCCAGCCGGGAGGGCCGAGCGCAGAAGTGATCCTGCAACTTTATCCGCCTCCATCCAGTC
TATTAATTGTTGCCGGGAAGCTAGAGTAAGTAGTTCGCCAGTTAATAGTTTGCGCAACGTTGTTGCCATT
GCTACAGGCATCGTGGTGTCACGCTCGTCGTTTGGTATGGCTTCATTCAGCTCCGGTTCCCAACGATCAA
GGCGAGTTACATGATCCCCCATGTTGTGCAAAAAAGCGGTTAGCTCCTTCGGTCCTCCGATCGTTGCCAG
AAGTAAGTTGGCCGCAGTGTTATCACTCATGGTTATGGCAGCACTGCATAATTCTCTTACTGTCATGCCA
TCCGTGAGATGCTTTTCTGTGACTGGTGAGTACTCAACCAAGTCATTCTGAGAATAGTGTATGCGGCGAC
CGAGTTGCTCTTGCCCGGCGTCAATACGGGATAATACCGCGCCACATAGCAGAACTTTAAAAGTGCTCAT
CATTGGAAAACGTTCTTCGGGGCGTAAACTCTCAAGGATCTTACCGCTGTTGAGATCCAGTTCGATGTAA
CCCACTCGTGCACCCAACTGATCTTCAGCATCTTTTACTTTCACCAGCGTTTCTGGGTGAGCAAAAACAG
GAAGGCAAAATGCCGCAAAAAAGGGAATAAGGGCGACACGGAAATGTTGAATACTCATTTTAGCTTCCTT
AGCTCCTGAAAATCTCGATAACTCAAAAAATACGCCCGGTAGTGATCTTATTTCATTATGGTGAAAGTTG
GAACCTCTTACGTGCCGATCAAGTCAAAAGCCTCCGGTCGGAGGCTTTTGA
